Addgene plasmid #131069: pYJ25-lenti-MS2-U6-NKX6.1-acti-gRNA3
Purpose: Activation of NKX6.1 via SAM system
Depositing lab: Xiaojun Lian. Depositing organization: Pennsylvania State University.
Backbone
  Vector backbone: plenti-MS2-U6-gRNA-DsRed
  Backbone size w/o insert (bp): 8162
  Vector type: Mammalian Expression, Lentiviral, CRISPR
  Selectable markers: Puromycin
Growth in bacteria
  Bacterial resistance: Ampicillin, 100 μg/mL
  Growth temperature: 37°C
  Growth strain: NEB Stable
  Copy number: High Copy
Gene/Insert
  Gene/Insert name: NKX6.1 activation gRNA3
  gRNA/shRNA sequence: GGCGCGAGCGGAGAGGCACT
  Species: H. sapiens (human)
  Entrez Gene: NKX6-1 (a.k.a. NKX6.1, NKX6A)
  Cloning method: Restriction Enzyme; 5′ cloning site Unknown (unknown if destroyed); 3′ cloning site Unknown (unknown if destroyed)
  Sequencing primers: 5′ n/a
Terms and licenses: Academic/Nonprofit Terms; Industry Terms: Not Available to Industry
How to cite: pYJ25-lenti-MS2-U6-NKX6.1-acti-gRNA3 was a gift from Xiaojun Lian (Addgene plasmid # 131069 ; http://n2t.net/addgene:131069 ; RRID:Addgene_131069)
