[The description below was written by a language model from this plasmid's Addgene catalogue record and pLannotate feature annotations shown in this document.]
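Description:
pYJ25-lenti-MS2-U6-NKX6.1-acti-gRNA3 is a third-generation, self-inactivating lentiviral CRISPR plasmid that delivers a single guide RNA for transcriptional activation of the human NKX6-1 gene through the synergistic activation mediator (SAM) system. It is built on the plenti-MS2-U6-gRNA-DsRed backbone and is maintained in E. coli through a high-copy ColE1/pUC-type origin with ampicillin resistance; an f1 origin and remnants of lac and T7/T3 cloning-vector elements are also present. The viral framework consists of an RSV promoter fused to a truncated HIV-1 5' LTR, the Ψ packaging signal with a partial gag region, the RRE for Rev-dependent export of the genomic RNA, a cPPT/CTS element, a WPRE and a ΔU3 3' LTR, followed by an SV40 poly(A) signal and SV40 origin. Packaging functions must therefore be supplied in trans.

The payload has two units. A human U6 Pol III promoter drives the third NKX6.1 activation guide fused to a modified S. pyogenes sgRNA scaffold carrying two MS2 stem loops. In the SAM design, these aptamers recruit MS2 coat protein fused to activation domains, which cooperate with a dCas9 activator positioned by the guide at the target promoter; neither of those protein components is encoded here, so they must be provided separately. Downstream, the EF-1α core promoter with its intron A drives a puromycin N-acetyltransferase gene for selection of transduced mammalian cells. Although the backbone name mentions DsRed, the feature table annotates no fluorescent protein, only the puromycin marker. The construct is intended for inducing endogenous NKX6.1 expression in human cells.
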