Features (pLannotate 1.2.2; 32 found; start..end, strand, type, name):
     98..117     +  misc_feature   cPPT/CTS (fragment): central polypurine tract and central termination sequence of HIV-1
    119..352     +  LTR            3' LTR (ΔU3): self-inactivating 3' long terminal repeat (LTR) from HIV-1
    430..551     +  polyA_signal   SV40 poly(A) signal: SV40 polyadenylation signal
    591..726     +  rep_origin     SV40 ori: SV40 origin of replication
    747..765     -  promoter       T7 promoter: promoter for bacteriophage T7 RNA polymerase
    773..928     +  CDS            lacZα (fragment): LacZα fragment of β-galactosidase; lacZ fragment
    933..1361    +  rep_origin     f1 ori (sequence partly withheld): f1 bacteriophage origin of replication; arrow indicates direction of (+) strand synthesis
   1414..1518    +  promoter       AmpR promoter: bla
   1519..2379    +  CDS            AmpR: β-lactamase; bla; confers resistance to ampicillin, carbenicillin, and related antibiotics
   2550..3138    +  rep_origin     ori: high-copy-number ColE1/pMB1/pBR322/pUC origin of replication
   3321..3413    +  CDS            lacI (fragment): lac repressor; lacI; The lac repressor binds to the lac operator to inhibit transcription in E. coli. This inhibition can be relieved by adding lactose or isopropyl-β-D-thiogalactopyranoside (IPTG).
   3426..3447    +  protein_bind   CAP binding site: CAP binding activates transcription in the presence of cAMP. E. coli catabolite activator protein
   3462..3492    +  promoter       lac promoter: promoter for the E. coli lac operon
   3500..3516    +  protein_bind   lac operator: The lac repressor binds to the lac operator to inhibit transcription in E. coli. This inhibition can be relieved by adding lactose or isopropyl-β-D-thiogalactopyranoside (IPTG). lac repressor encoded by lacI
   3561..3579    +  promoter       T3 promoter: promoter for bacteriophage T3 RNA polymerase
   3607..3833    +  promoter       RSV promoter: Rous sarcoma virus enhancer/promoter
   3834..4014    +  LTR            5' LTR (truncated): truncated 5' long terminal repeat (LTR) from HIV-1
   4061..4186    +  misc_feature   HIV-1 Ψ: packaging signal of human immunodeficiency virus type 1
   4170..4533    +  CDS            HIV-1 gag (fragment): gag protein from human immunodeficiency virus 1; gag
   4679..4912    +  misc_feature   RRE: The Rev response element (RRE) of HIV-1 allows for Rev-dependent mRNA export from the nucleus to the cytoplasm.
   5289..5315    +  CDS            Rev (fragment): human immunodeficiency virus 1 (HIV-1) Rev protein; rev; enhances nuclear export of unspliced and incompletely spliced viral mRNAs
   5319..5559    +  promoter       U6 promoter: RNA polymerase III promoter for human U6 snRNA
   5605..5623    +  misc_RNA       MS2 stem loop: stem loop that binds the bacteriophage MS2 coat protein
   5634..5670    +  misc_RNA       gRNA scaffold (fragment): guide RNA scaffold for the Streptococcus pyogenes CRISPR/Cas9 system
   5675..5693    +  misc_RNA       MS2 stem loop: stem loop that binds the bacteriophage MS2 coat protein
   5704..5723    +  misc_RNA       gRNA scaffold (fragment): guide RNA scaffold for the Streptococcus pyogenes CRISPR/Cas9 system
   5785..5902    +  misc_feature   cPPT/CTS: central polypurine tract and central termination sequence of HIV-1
   5968..6034    +  CDS            small t antigen (fragment): SV40 (simian virus 40) small t antigen
   6060..6271    +  promoter       EF-1α core promoter: core promoter for human elongation factor EF-1α
   6272..7210    +  intron         EF-1α intron A: intron upstream of the start codon of human EF-1α
   7232..7831    +  CDS            PuroR (fragment): puromycin N-acetyltransferase; pac from Streptomyces; confers resistance to puromycin
   7847..47      +  misc_feature   WPRE (across the origin): woodchuck hepatitis virus posttranscriptional regulatory element
>Addgene plasmid #131069 | pYJ25-lenti-MS2-U6-NKX6.1-acti-gRNA3 | addgene full sequence | sequence record 256769 | Addgene NGS Result
CCTTCGCCCTCAGACGAGTCGGATCTCCCTTTGGGCCGCCTCCCCGCGTCGACTTTAAGACCAATGACTT
ACAAGGCAGCTGTAGATCTTAGCCACTTTTTAAAAGAAAAGGGGGGACTGGAAGGGCTAATTCACTCCCA
ACGAAGACAAGATCTGCTTTTTGCTTGTACTGGGTCTCTCTGGTTAGACCAGATCTGAGCCTGGGAGCTC
TCTGGCTAACTAGGGAACCCACTGCTTAAGCCTCAATAAAGCTTGCCTTGAGTGCTTCAAGTAGTGTGTG
CCCGTCTGTTGTGTGACTCTGGTAACTAGAGATCCCTCAGACCCTTTTAGTCAGTGTGGAAAATCTCTAG
CAGTACGTATAGTAGTTCATGTCATCTTATTATTCAGTATTTATAACTTGCAAAGAAATGAATATCAGAG
AGTGAGAGGAACTTGTTTATTGCAGCTTATAATGGTTACAAATAAAGCAATAGCATCACAAATTTCACAA
ATAAAGCATTTTTTTCACTGCATTCTAGTTGTGGTTTGTCCAAACTCATCAATGTATCTTATCATGTCTG
GCTCTAGCTATCCCGCCCCTAACTCCGCCCATCCCGCCCCTAACTCCGCCCAGTTCCGCCCATTCTCCGC
CCCATGGCTGACTAATTTTTTTTATTTATGCAGAGGCCGAGGCCGCCTCGGCCTCTGAGCTATTCCAGAA
GTAGTGAGGAGGCTTTTTTGGAGGCCTAGGGACGTACCCAATTCGCCCTATAGTGAGTCGTATTACGCGC
GCTCACTGGCCGTCGTTTTACAACGTCGTGACTGGGAAAACCCTGGCGTTACCCAACTTAATCGCCTTGC
AGCACATCCCCCTTTCGCCAGCTGGCGTAATAGCGAAGAGGCCCGCACCGATCGCCCTTCCCAACAGTTG
CGCAGCCTGAATGGCGAATGGG
[124 nt withheld, positions 933-1056]
C
[91 nt withheld, positions 1058-1148]
A
[49 nt withheld, positions 1150-1198]
CCTTTGACGTTGGAGTCCACGTTCTTT
[37 nt withheld, positions 1226-1262]
ACCCTATCTCGGTCTATTCTTTTGATTTATAAGGGATTTTGCCGATTTCGGCCTATTGGTTAAAAAATGA
GCTGATTTAACAAAAATTTAACGCGAATTTTAACAAAATATTAACGCTTACAATTTAGGTGGCACTTTTC
GGGGAAATGTGCGCGGAACCCCTATTTGTTTATTTTTCTAAATACATTCAAATATGTATCCGCTCATGAG
ACAATAACCCTGATAAATGCTTCAATAATATTGAAAAAGGAAGAGTATGAGTATTCAACATTTCCGTGTC
GCCCTTATTCCCTTTTTTGCGGCATTTTGCCTTCCTGTTTTTGCTCACCCAGAAACGCTGGTGAAAGTAA
AAGATGCTGAAGATCAGTTGGGTGCACGAGTGGGTTACATCGAACTGGATCTCAACAGCGGTAAGATCCT
TGAGAGTTTTCGCCCCGAAGAACGTTTTCCAATGATGAGCACTTTTAAAGTTCTGCTATGTGGCGCGGTA
TTATCCCGTATTGACGCCGGGCAAGAGCAACTCGGTCGCCGCATACACTATTCTCAGAATGACTTGGTTG
AGTACTCACCAGTCACAGAAAAGCATCTTACGGATGGCATGACAGTAAGAGAATTATGCAGTGCTGCCAT
AACCATGAGTGATAACACTGCGGCCAACTTACTTCTGACAACGATCGGAGGACCGAAGGAGCTAACCGCT
TTTTTGCACAACATGGGGGATCATGTAACTCGCCTTGATCGTTGGGAACCGGAGCTGAATGAAGCCATAC
CAAACGACGAGCGTGACACCACGATGCCTGTAGCAATGGCAACAACGTTGCGCAAACTATTAACTGGCGA
ACTACTTACTCTAGCTTCCCGGCAACAATTAATAGACTGGATGGAGGCGGATAAAGTTGCAGGACCACTT
CTGCGCTCGGCCCTTCCGGCTGGCTGGTTTATTGCTGATAAATCTGGAGCCGGTGAGCGTGGGTCTCGCG
GTATCATTGCAGCACTGGGGCCAGATGGTAAGCCCTCCCGTATCGTAGTTATCTACACGACGGGGAGTCA
GGCAACTATGGATGAACGAAATAGACAGATCGCTGAGATAGGTGCCTCACTGATTAAGCATTGGTAACTG
TCAGACCAAGTTTACTCATATATACTTTAGATTGATTTAAAACTTCATTTTTAATTTAAAAGGATCTAGG
TGAAGATCCTTTTTGATAATCTCATGACCAAAATCCCTTAACGTGAGTTTTCGTTCCACTGAGCGTCAGA
CCCCGTAGAAAAGATCAAAGGATCTTCTTGAGATCCTTTTTTTCTGCGCGTAATCTGCTGCTTGCAAACA
AAAAAACCACCGCTACCAGCGGTGGTTTGTTTGCCGGATCAAGAGCTACCAACTCTTTTTCCGAAGGTAA
CTGGCTTCAGCAGAGCGCAGATACCAAATACTGTTCTTCTAGTGTAGCCGTAGTTAGGCCACCACTTCAA
GAACTCTGTAGCACCGCCTACATACCTCGCTCTGCTAATCCTGTTACCAGTGGCTGCTGCCAGTGGCGAT
AAGTCGTGTCTTACCGGGTTGGACTCAAGACGATAGTTACCGGATAAGGCGCAGCGGTCGGGCTGAACGG
GGGGTTCGTGCACACAGCCCAGCTTGGAGCGAACGACCTACACCGAACTGAGATACCTACAGCGTGAGCT
ATGAGAAAGCGCCACGCTTCCCGAAGGGAGAAAGGCGGACAGGTATCCGGTAAGCGGCAGGGTCGGAACA
GGAGAGCGCACGAGGGAGCTTCCAGGGGGAAACGCCTGGTATCTTTATAGTCCTGTCGGGTTTCGCCACC
TCTGACTTGAGCGTCGATTTTTGTGATGCTCGTCAGGGGGGCGGAGCCTATGGAAAAACGCCAGCAACGC
GGCCTTTTTACGGTTCCTGGCCTTTTGCTGGCCTTTTGCTCACATGTTCTTTCCTGCGTTATCCCCTGAT
TCTGTGGATAACCGTATTACCGCCTTTGAGTGAGCTGATACCGCTCGCCGCAGCCGAACGACCGAGCGCA
GCGAGTCAGTGAGCGAGGAAGCGGAAGAGCGCCCAATACGCAAACCGCCTCTCCCCGCGCGTTGGCCGAT
TCATTAATGCAGCTGGCACGACAGGTTTCCCGACTGGAAAGCGGGCAGTGAGCGCAACGCAATTAATGTG
AGTTAGCTCACTCATTAGGCACCCCAGGCTTTACACTTTATGCTTCCGGCTCGTATGTTGTGTGGAATTG
TGAGCGGATAACAATTTCACACAGGAAACAGCTATGACCATGATTACGCCAAGCGCGCAATTAACCCTCA
CTAAAGGGAACAAAAGCTGGAGCTGCAAGCTTAATGTAGTCTTATGCAATACTCTTGTAGTCTTGCAACA
TGGTAACGATGAGTTAGCAACATGCCTTACAAGGAGAGAAAAAGCACCGTGCATGCCGATTGGTGGAAGT
AAGGTGGTACGATCGTGCCTTATTAGGAAGGCAACAGACGGGTCTGACATGGATTGGACGAACCACTGAA
TTGCCGCATTGCAGAGATATTGTATTTAAGTGCCTAGCTCGATACATAAACGGGTCTCTCTGGTTAGACC
AGATCTGAGCCTGGGAGCTCTCTGGCTAACTAGGGAACCCACTGCTTAAGCCTCAATAAAGCTTGCCTTG
AGTGCTTCAAGTAGTGTGTGCCCGTCTGTTGTGTGACTCTGGTAACTAGAGATCCCTCAGACCCTTTTAG
TCAGTGTGGAAAATCTCTAGCAGTGGCGCCCGAACAGGGACTTGAAAGCGAAAGGGAAACCAGAGGAGCT
CTCTCGACGCAGGACTCGGCTTGCTGAAGCGCGCACGGCAAGAGGCGAGGGGCGGCGACTGGTGAGTACG
CCAAAAATTTTGACTAGCGGAGGCTAGAAGGAGAGAGATGGGTGCGAGAGCGTCAGTATTAAGCGGGGGA
GAATTAGATCGCGATGGGAAAAAATTCGGTTAAGGCCAGGGGGAAAGAAAAAATATAAATTAAAACATAT
AGTATGGGCAAGCAGGGAGCTAGAACGATTCGCAGTTAATCCTGGCCTGTTAGAAACATCAGAAGGCTGT
AGACAAATACTGGGACAGCTACAACCATCCCTTCAGACAGGATCAGAAGAACTTAGATCATTATATAATA
CAGTAGCAACCCTCTATTGTGTGCATCAAAGGATAGAGATAAAAGACACCAAGGAAGCTTTAGACAAGAT
AGAGGAAGAGCAAAACAAAAGTAAGACCACCGCACAGCAAGCGGCCGCTGATCTTCAGACCTGGAGGAGG
AGATATGAGGGACAATTGGAGAAGTGAATTATATAAATATAAAGTAGTAAAAATTGAACCATTAGGAGTA
GCACCCACCAAGGCAAAGAGAAGAGTGGTGCAGAGAGAAAAAAGAGCAGTGGGAATAGGAGCTTTGTTCC
TTGGGTTCTTGGGAGCAGCAGGAAGCACTATGGGCGCAGCGTCAATGACGCTGACGGTACAGGCCAGACA
ATTATTGTCTGGTATAGTGCAGCAGCAGAACAATTTGCTGAGGGCTATTGAGGCGCAACAGCATCTGTTG
CAACTCACAGTCTGGGGCATCAAGCAGCTCCAGGCAAGAATCCTGGCTGTGGAAAGATACCTAAAGGATC
AACAGCTCCTGGGGATTTGGGGTTGCTCTGGAAAACTCATTTGCACCACTGCTGTGCCTTGGAATGCTAG
TTGGAGTAATAAATCTCTGGAACAGATTTGGAATCACACGACCTGGATGGAGTGGGACAGAGAAATTAAC
AATTACACAAGCTTAATACACTCCTTAATTGAAGAATCGCAAAACCAGCAAGAAAAGAATGAACAAGAAT
TATTGGAATTAGATAAATGGGCAAGTTTGTGGAATTGGTTTAACATAACAAATTGGCTGTGGTATATAAA
ATTATTCATAATGATAGTAGGAGGCTTGGTAGGTTTAAGAATAGTTTTTGCTGTACTTTCTATAGTGAAT
AGAGTTAGGCAGGGATATTCACCATTATCGTTTCAGACCCACCTCCCAACCCCGAGGGGACCCAGAGAGG
GCCTATTTCCCATGATTCCTTCATATTTGCATATACGATACAAGGCTGTTAGAGAGATAATTAGAATTAA
TTTGACTGTAAACACAAAGATATTAGTACAAAATACGTGACGTAGAAAGTAATAATTTCTTGGGTAGTTT
GCAGTTTTAAAATTATGTTTTAAAATGGACTATCATATGCTTACCGTAACTTGAAAGTATTTCGATTTCT
TGGCTTTATATATCTTGTGGAAAGGACGAAACACCGGCGCGAGCGGAGAGGCACTGTTTTAGAGCTAGGC
CAACATGAGGATCACCCATGTCTGCAGGGCCTAGCAAGTTAAAATAAGGCTAGTCCGTTATCAACTTGGC
CAACATGAGGATCACCCATGTCTGCAGGGCCAAGTGGCACCGAGTCGGTGCTTTTTTGGATCCAAGCTTG
GCGTAACTAGATCTTGAGACAAATGGCAGTATTCATCCACAATTTTAAAAGAAAAGGGGGGATTGGGGGG
TACAGTGCAGGGGAAAGAATAGTAGACATAATAGCAACAGACATACAAACTAAAGAATTACAAAAACAAA
TTACAAAAATTCAAAATTTTCGGGTTTATTACAGGGACAGCAGAGATCCACTTTGGCGCCGGCTCGAGGG
GGCCCGGGTGCAAAGATGGATAAAGTTTTAAACAGAGAGGAATCTTTGCAGCTAATGGACCTTCTAGGTC
TTGAAAGGAGTGGGAATTGGCTCCGGTGCCCGTCAGTGGGCAGAGCGCACATCGCCCACAGTCCCCGAGA
AGTTGGGGGGAGGGGTCGGCAATTGATCCGGTGCCTAGAGAAGGTGGCGCGGGGTAAACTGGGAAAGTGA
TGTCGTGTACTGGCTCCGCCTTTTTCCCGAGGGTGGGGGAGAACCGTATATAAGTGCAGTAGTCGCCGTG
AACGTTCTTTTTCGCAACGGGTTTGCCGCCAGAACACAGGTAAGTGCCGTGTGTGGTTCCCGCGGGCCTG
GCCTCTTTACGGGTTATGGCCCTTGCGTGCCTTGAATTACTTCCACCTGGCTGCAGTACGTGATTCTTGA
TCCCGAGCTTCGGGTTGGAAGTGGGTGGGAGAGTTCGAGGCCTTGCGCTTAAGGAGCCCCTTCGCCTCGT
GCTTGAGTTGAGGCCTGGCCTGGGCGCTGGGGCCGCCGCGTGCGAATCTGGTGGCACCTTCGCGCCTGTC
TCGCTGCTTTCGATAAGTCTCTAGCCATTTAAAATTTTTGATGACCTGCTGCGACGCTTTTTTTCTGGCA
AGATAGTCTTGTAAATGCGGGCCAAGATCTGCACACTGGTATTTCGGTTTTTGGGGCCGCGGGCGGCGAC
GGGGCCCGTGCGTCCCAGCGCACATGTTCGGCGAGGCGGGGCCTGCGAGCGCGGCCACCGAGAATCGGAC
GGGGGTAGTCTCAAGCTGGCCGGCCTGCTCTGGTGCCTGGCCTCGCGCCGCCGTGTATCGCCCCGCCCTG
GGCGGCAAGGCTGGCCCGGTCGGCACCAGTTGCGTGAGCGGAAAGATGGCCGCTTCCCGGCCCTGCTGCA
GGGAGCTCAAAATGGAGGACGCGGCGCTCGGGAGAGCGGGCGGGTGAGTCACCCACACAAAGGAAAAGGG
CCTTTCCGTCCTCAGCCGTCGCTTCATGTGACTCCACGGAGTACCGGGCGCCGTCCAGGCACCTCGATTA
GTTCTCGAGCTTTTGGAGTACGTCGTCTTTAGGTTGGGGGGAGGGGTTTTATGCGATGGAGTTTCCCCAC
ACTGAGTGGGTGGAGACTGAAGTTAGGCCAGCTTGGCACTTGATGTAATTCTCCTTGGAATTTGCCCTTT
TTGAGTTTGGATCTTGGTTCATTCTCAAGCCTCAGACAGTGGTTCAAAGTTTTTTTCTTCCATTTCAGGT
GTCGTGACGTACGGCCACCATGACCGAGTACAAGCCCACGGTGCGCCTCGCCACCCGCGACGACGTCCCC
AGGGCCGTACGCACCCTCGCCGCCGCGTTCGCCGACTACCCCGCCACGCGCCACACCGTCGATCCGGACC
GCCACATCGAGCGGGTCACCGAGCTGCAAGAACTCTTCCTCACGCGCGTCGGGCTCGACATCGGCAAGGT
GTGGGTCGCGGACGACGGCGCCGCCGTGGCGGTCTGGACCACGCCGGAGAGCGTCGAAGCGGGGGCGGTG
TTCGCCGAGATCGGCCCGCGCATGGCCGAGTTGAGCGGTTCCCGGCTGGCCGCGCAGCAACAGATGGAAG
GCCTCCTGGCGCCGCACCGGCCCAAGGAGCCCGCGTGGTTCCTGGCCACCGTCGGAGTCTCGCCCGACCA
CCAGGGCAAGGGTCTGGGCAGCGCCGTCGTGCTCCCCGGAGTGGAGGCGGCCGAGCGCGCCGGGGTGCCC
GCCTTCCTGGAGACCTCCGCGCCCCGCAACCTCCCCTTCTACGAGCGGCTCGGCTTCACCGTCACCGCCG
ACGTCGAGGTGCCCGAAGGACCGCGCACCTGGTGCATGACCCGCAAGCCCGGTGCCTGAACGCGTTAAGT
CGACAATCAACCTCTGGATTACAAAATTTGTGAAAGATTGACTGGTATTCTTAACTATGTTGCTCCTTTT
ACGCTATGTGGATACGCTGCTTTAATGCCTTTGTATCATGCTATTGCTTCCCGTATGGCTTTCATTTTCT
CCTCCTTGTATAAATCCTGGTTGCTGTCTCTTTATGAGGAGTTGTGGCCCGTTGTCAGGCAACGTGGCGT
GGTGTGCACTGTGTTTGCTGACGCAACCCCCACTGGTTGGGGCATTGCCACCACCTGTCAGCTCCTTTCC
GGGACTTTCGCTTTCCCCCTCCCTATTGCCACGGCGGAACTCATCGCCGCCTGCCTTGCCCGCTGCTGGA
CAGGGGCTCGGCTGTTGGGCACTGACAATTCCGTGGTGTTGTCGGGGAAATCATCGTCCTTTCCTTGGCT
GCTCGCCTGTGTTGCCACCTGGATTCTGCGCGGGACGTCCTTCTGCTACGTCCCTTCGGCCCTCAATCCA
GCGGACCTTCCTTCCCGCGGCCTGCTGCCGGCTCTGCGGCCTCTTCCGCGTCTTCG
